Addgene plasmid #217455: PX459-TP53-exon4
Purpose: For TP53 knockout targeting exon 4 of TP53
Depositing lab: John Diffley. Depositing organization: Francis Crick Institute. Publication: Cyclin E-induced replicative stress drives p53-dependent whole-genome duplication. Zeng J, Hills SA, Ozono E, Diffley JFX. Cell. 2023 Feb 2;186(3):528-542.e14. doi: 10.1016/j.cell.2022.12.036. Epub 2023 Jan 20. PubMed 36681079.
Backbone
  Vector backbone: pSpCas9(BB)-2A-Puro (PX459) V2.0
  Vector type: Mammalian Expression, CRISPR
  Selectable markers: Puromycin
Growth in bacteria
  Bacterial resistance: Ampicillin, 100 μg/mL
  Growth temperature: 37°C
  Growth strain: DH5alpha
  Copy number: High Copy
Gene/Insert
  Gene/Insert name: CRISPR Cas9 guide for TP53
  gRNA/shRNA sequence: CCATTGTTCAATATCGTCCG
  Species: H. sapiens (human)
  Entrez Gene: TP53 (a.k.a. BCC7, BMFS5, LFS1, P53, TRP53)
Terms and licenses: Academic/Nonprofit Terms; Industry Terms: Not Available to Industry
Depositor comments: Vector pSpCas9(BB)-2A-Puro (PX459) V2.0 is from Addgene Cat Num: 62988, Zhang Lab
How to cite: PX459-TP53-exon4 was a gift from John Diffley (Addgene plasmid # 217455 ; http://n2t.net/addgene:217455 ; RRID:Addgene_217455)
