[The description below was written by a language model from this plasmid's Addgene catalogue record and pLannotate feature annotations shown in this document.]
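Description:
PX459-TP53-exon4 is an all-in-one mammalian CRISPR/Cas9 expression plasmid built on the pSpCas9(BB)-2A-Puro (PX459) V2.0 backbone, carrying a single guide RNA directed against exon 4 of human TP53 for the purpose of knocking out the gene. It is about 9.2 kb and is propagated in E. coli as a high-copy plasmid through a ColE1/pUC-type origin, with selection by ampicillin via the β-lactamase gene. An f1 phage origin is also present, along with a single annotated AAV2 inverted terminal repeat and short bom and rop fragments that appear to be backbone remnants. With only one ITR annotated, the record does not suggest use as an AAV packaging vector.

The payload consists of two expression units. A human U6 RNA polymerase III promoter drives the TP53-targeting spacer, which lies in the gap between the promoter and the Streptococcus pyogenes gRNA scaffold; a second partial scaffold fragment is annotated just downstream. The second unit uses a hybrid promoter made of the CMV enhancer, the chicken β-actin promoter and a hybrid intron to express S. pyogenes Cas9. The annotation software splits Cas9 into adjoining N- and C-terminal portions, but they are contiguous and form one full-length coding sequence, followed by a nucleoplasmin nuclear localization signal. Puromycin N-acetyltransferase follows in the same transcript, linked according to the backbone name by a 2A self-cleaving peptide, and the unit ends with a bovine growth hormone polyadenylation signal. Transfected human cells can therefore be enriched with puromycin while Cas9 cuts TP53 exon 4, where error-prone repair can disrupt the gene and yield p53-deficient cells.
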