Features (pLannotate 1.2.2; 19 found; start..end, strand, type, name):
      1..241     +  promoter       U6 promoter: RNA polymerase III promoter for human U6 snRNA
    271..346     +  misc_RNA       gRNA scaffold: guide RNA scaffold for the Streptococcus pyogenes CRISPR/Cas9 system
    353..396     +  misc_RNA       gRNA scaffold (fragment): guide RNA scaffold for the Streptococcus pyogenes CRISPR/Cas9 system
    443..728     +  enhancer       CMV enhancer: human cytomegalovirus immediate early enhancer; contains an 18-bp deletion relative to the standard CMV enhancer
    730..1008    +  promoter       chicken β-actin promoter: No description available
   1009..1236    +  intron         hybrid intron: hybrid between chicken β-actin (CBA) and minute virus of mice (MMV) introns (Gray et al., 2011)
   1374..2975    +  CDS            Cas9(N): N-terminal portion of Streptococcus pyogenes Cas9 (Zetsche et al., 2015)
   2976..5474    +  CDS            Cas9(C): C-terminal portion of Streptococcus pyogenes Cas9 (Zetsche et al., 2015)
   5475..5522    +  CDS            nucleoplasmin NLS: bipartite nuclear localization signal from nucleoplasmin
   5592..6191    +  CDS            PuroR (fragment): puromycin N-acetyltransferase; pac from Streptomyces; confers resistance to puromycin
   6225..6336    +  polyA_signal   bGH poly(A) signal: bovine growth hormone polyadenylation signal
   6441..6581    +  repeat_region  AAV2 ITR: inverted terminal repeat of adeno-associated virus serotype 2 inverted
   6586..6637    -  misc_feature   bom (fragment): basis of mobility region from pBR322
   6656..7111    +  rep_origin     f1 ori (sequence partly withheld): f1 bacteriophage origin of replication; arrow indicates direction of (+) strand synthesis
   7112..7161    -  misc_feature   bom (fragment): basis of mobility region from pBR322
   7263..7298    -  CDS            rop (fragment): Rop protein, which maintains plasmids at low copy number; rop
   7393..7497    +  promoter       AmpR promoter: bla
   7498..8358    +  CDS            AmpR: β-lactamase; bla; confers resistance to ampicillin, carbenicillin, and related antibiotics
   8529..9117    +  rep_origin     ori: high-copy-number ColE1/pMB1/pBR322/pUC origin of replication
>Addgene plasmid #217455 | PX459-TP53-exon4 | addgene full sequence | sequence record 429698 | Addgene NGS Result
GAGGGCCTATTTCCCATGATTCCTTCATATTTGCATATACGATACAAGGCTGTTAGAGAGATAATTGGAA
TTAATTTGACTGTAAACACAAAGATATTAGTACAAAATACGTGACGTAGAAAGTAATAATTTCTTGGGTA
GTTTGCAGTTTTAAAATTATGTTTTAAAATGGACTATCATATGCTTACCGTAACTTGAAAGTATTTCGAT
TTCTTGGCTTTATATATCTTGTGGAAAGGACGAAACACCGCCATTGTTCAATATCGTCCGGTTTTAGAGC
TAGAAATAGCAAGTTAAAATAAGGCTAGTCCGTTATCAACTTGAAAAAGTGGCACCGAGTCGGTGCTTTT
TTGTTTTAGAGCTAGAAATAGCAAGTTAAAATAAGGCTAGTCCGTTTTTAGCGCGTGCGCCAATTCTGCA
GACAAATGGCTCTAGAGGTACCCGTTACATAACTTACGGTAAATGGCCCGCCTGGCTGACCGCCCAACGA
CCCCCGCCCATTGACGTCAATAGTAACGCCAATAGGGACTTTCCATTGACGTCAATGGGTGGAGTATTTA
CGGTAAACTGCCCACTTGGCAGTACATCAAGTGTATCATATGCCAAGTACGCCCCCTATTGACGTCAATG
ACGGTAAATGGCCCGCCTGGCATTGTGCCCAGTACATGACCTTATGGGACTTTCCTACTTGGCAGTACAT
CTACGTATTAGTCATCGCTATTACCATGGTCGAGGTGAGCCCCACGTTCTGCTTCACTCTCCCCATCTCC
CCCCCCTCCCCACCCCCAATTTTGTATTTATTTATTTTTTAATTATTTTGTGCAGCGATGGGGGCGGGGG
GGGGGGGGGGGGCGCGGGCGGGGGGGGGGGGGGCGGGGCGAGGGGCGGGGCGGGGCGAGGCGGAGAGGTG
CGGCGGCAGCCAATCAGAGCGGCGCGCTCCGAAAGTTTCCTTTTATGGCGAGGCGGCGGCGGCGGCGGCC
CTATAAAAAGCGAAGCGCGCGGCGGGCGGGAGTCGCTGCGCGCTGCCTTCGCCCCGTGCCCCGCTCCGCC
GCCGCCTCGCGCCGCCCGCCCCGGCTCTGACTGACCGCGTTACTCCCACAGGTGAGCGGGCGGGACGGCC
CTTCTCCTCCGGGCTGTAATTAGCTGAGCAAGAGGTAAGGGTTTAAGGGATGGTTGGTTGGTGGGGTATT
AATGTTTAATTACCTGGAGCACCTGCCTGAAATCACTTTTTTTCAGGTTGGACCGGTGCCACCATGGACT
ATAAGGACCACGACGGAGACTACAAGGATCATGATATTGATTACAAAGACGATGACGATAAGATGGCCCC
AAAGAAGAAGCGGAAGGTCGGTATCCACGGAGTCCCAGCAGCCGACAAGAAGTACAGCATCGGCCTGGAC
ATCGGCACCAACTCTGTGGGCTGGGCCGTGATCACCGACGAGTACAAGGTGCCCAGCAAGAAATTCAAGG
TGCTGGGCAACACCGACCGGCACAGCATCAAGAAGAACCTGATCGGAGCCCTGCTGTTCGACAGCGGCGA
AACAGCCGAGGCCACCCGGCTGAAGAGAACCGCCAGAAGAAGATACACCAGACGGAAGAACCGGATCTGC
TATCTGCAAGAGATCTTCAGCAACGAGATGGCCAAGGTGGACGACAGCTTCTTCCACAGACTGGAAGAGT
CCTTCCTGGTGGAAGAGGATAAGAAGCACGAGCGGCACCCCATCTTCGGCAACATCGTGGACGAGGTGGC
CTACCACGAGAAGTACCCCACCATCTACCACCTGAGAAAGAAACTGGTGGACAGCACCGACAAGGCCGAC
CTGCGGCTGATCTATCTGGCCCTGGCCCACATGATCAAGTTCCGGGGCCACTTCCTGATCGAGGGCGACC
TGAACCCCGACAACAGCGACGTGGACAAGCTGTTCATCCAGCTGGTGCAGACCTACAACCAGCTGTTCGA
GGAAAACCCCATCAACGCCAGCGGCGTGGACGCCAAGGCCATCCTGTCTGCCAGACTGAGCAAGAGCAGA
CGGCTGGAAAATCTGATCGCCCAGCTGCCCGGCGAGAAGAAGAATGGCCTGTTCGGAAACCTGATTGCCC
TGAGCCTGGGCCTGACCCCCAACTTCAAGAGCAACTTCGACCTGGCCGAGGATGCCAAACTGCAGCTGAG
CAAGGACACCTACGACGACGACCTGGACAACCTGCTGGCCCAGATCGGCGACCAGTACGCCGACCTGTTT
CTGGCCGCCAAGAACCTGTCCGACGCCATCCTGCTGAGCGACATCCTGAGAGTGAACACCGAGATCACCA
AGGCCCCCCTGAGCGCCTCTATGATCAAGAGATACGACGAGCACCACCAGGACCTGACCCTGCTGAAAGC
TCTCGTGCGGCAGCAGCTGCCTGAGAAGTACAAAGAGATTTTCTTCGACCAGAGCAAGAACGGCTACGCC
GGCTACATTGACGGCGGAGCCAGCCAGGAAGAGTTCTACAAGTTCATCAAGCCCATCCTGGAAAAGATGG
ACGGCACCGAGGAACTGCTCGTGAAGCTGAACAGAGAGGACCTGCTGCGGAAGCAGCGGACCTTCGACAA
CGGCAGCATCCCCCACCAGATCCACCTGGGAGAGCTGCACGCCATTCTGCGGCGGCAGGAAGATTTTTAC
CCATTCCTGAAGGACAACCGGGAAAAGATCGAGAAGATCCTGACCTTCCGCATCCCCTACTACGTGGGCC
CTCTGGCCAGGGGAAACAGCAGATTCGCCTGGATGACCAGAAAGAGCGAGGAAACCATCACCCCCTGGAA
CTTCGAGGAAGTGGTGGACAAGGGCGCTTCCGCCCAGAGCTTCATCGAGCGGATGACCAACTTCGATAAG
AACCTGCCCAACGAGAAGGTGCTGCCCAAGCACAGCCTGCTGTACGAGTACTTCACCGTGTATAACGAGC
TGACCAAAGTGAAATACGTGACCGAGGGAATGAGAAAGCCCGCCTTCCTGAGCGGCGAGCAGAAAAAGGC
CATCGTGGACCTGCTGTTCAAGACCAACCGGAAAGTGACCGTGAAGCAGCTGAAAGAGGACTACTTCAAG
AAAATCGAGTGCTTCGACTCCGTGGAAATCTCCGGCGTGGAAGATCGGTTCAACGCCTCCCTGGGCACAT
ACCACGATCTGCTGAAAATTATCAAGGACAAGGACTTCCTGGACAATGAGGAAAACGAGGACATTCTGGA
AGATATCGTGCTGACCCTGACACTGTTTGAGGACAGAGAGATGATCGAGGAACGGCTGAAAACCTATGCC
CACCTGTTCGACGACAAAGTGATGAAGCAGCTGAAGCGGCGGAGATACACCGGCTGGGGCAGGCTGAGCC
GGAAGCTGATCAACGGCATCCGGGACAAGCAGTCCGGCAAGACAATCCTGGATTTCCTGAAGTCCGACGG
CTTCGCCAACAGAAACTTCATGCAGCTGATCCACGACGACAGCCTGACCTTTAAAGAGGACATCCAGAAA
GCCCAGGTGTCCGGCCAGGGCGATAGCCTGCACGAGCACATTGCCAATCTGGCCGGCAGCCCCGCCATTA
AGAAGGGCATCCTGCAGACAGTGAAGGTGGTGGACGAGCTCGTGAAAGTGATGGGCCGGCACAAGCCCGA
GAACATCGTGATCGAAATGGCCAGAGAGAACCAGACCACCCAGAAGGGACAGAAGAACAGCCGCGAGAGA
ATGAAGCGGATCGAAGAGGGCATCAAAGAGCTGGGCAGCCAGATCCTGAAAGAACACCCCGTGGAAAACA
CCCAGCTGCAGAACGAGAAGCTGTACCTGTACTACCTGCAGAATGGGCGGGATATGTACGTGGACCAGGA
ACTGGACATCAACCGGCTGTCCGACTACGATGTGGACCATATCGTGCCTCAGAGCTTTCTGAAGGACGAC
TCCATCGACAACAAGGTGCTGACCAGAAGCGACAAGAACCGGGGCAAGAGCGACAACGTGCCCTCCGAAG
AGGTCGTGAAGAAGATGAAGAACTACTGGCGGCAGCTGCTGAACGCCAAGCTGATTACCCAGAGAAAGTT
CGACAATCTGACCAAGGCCGAGAGAGGCGGCCTGAGCGAACTGGATAAGGCCGGCTTCATCAAGAGACAG
CTGGTGGAAACCCGGCAGATCACAAAGCACGTGGCACAGATCCTGGACTCCCGGATGAACACTAAGTACG
ACGAGAATGACAAGCTGATCCGGGAAGTGAAAGTGATCACCCTGAAGTCCAAGCTGGTGTCCGATTTCCG
GAAGGATTTCCAGTTTTACAAAGTGCGCGAGATCAACAACTACCACCACGCCCACGACGCCTACCTGAAC
GCCGTCGTGGGAACCGCCCTGATCAAAAAGTACCCTAAGCTGGAAAGCGAGTTCGTGTACGGCGACTACA
AGGTGTACGACGTGCGGAAGATGATCGCCAAGAGCGAGCAGGAAATCGGCAAGGCTACCGCCAAGTACTT
CTTCTACAGCAACATCATGAACTTTTTCAAGACCGAGATTACCCTGGCCAACGGCGAGATCCGGAAGCGG
CCTCTGATCGAGACAAACGGCGAAACCGGGGAGATCGTGTGGGATAAGGGCCGGGATTTTGCCACCGTGC
GGAAAGTGCTGAGCATGCCCCAAGTGAATATCGTGAAAAAGACCGAGGTGCAGACAGGCGGCTTCAGCAA
AGAGTCTATCCTGCCCAAGAGGAACAGCGATAAGCTGATCGCCAGAAAGAAGGACTGGGACCCTAAGAAG
TACGGCGGCTTCGACAGCCCCACCGTGGCCTATTCTGTGCTGGTGGTGGCCAAAGTGGAAAAGGGCAAGT
CCAAGAAACTGAAGAGTGTGAAAGAGCTGCTGGGGATCACCATCATGGAAAGAAGCAGCTTCGAGAAGAA
TCCCATCGACTTTCTGGAAGCCAAGGGCTACAAAGAAGTGAAAAAGGACCTGATCATCAAGCTGCCTAAG
TACTCCCTGTTCGAGCTGGAAAACGGCCGGAAGAGAATGCTGGCCTCTGCCGGCGAACTGCAGAAGGGAA
ACGAACTGGCCCTGCCCTCCAAATATGTGAACTTCCTGTACCTGGCCAGCCACTATGAGAAGCTGAAGGG
CTCCCCCGAGGATAATGAGCAGAAACAGCTGTTTGTGGAACAGCACAAGCACTACCTGGACGAGATCATC
GAGCAGATCAGCGAGTTCTCCAAGAGAGTGATCCTGGCCGACGCTAATCTGGACAAAGTGCTGTCCGCCT
ACAACAAGCACCGGGATAAGCCCATCAGAGAGCAGGCCGAGAATATCATCCACCTGTTTACCCTGACCAA
TCTGGGAGCCCCTGCCGCCTTCAAGTACTTTGACACCACCATCGACCGGAAGAGGTACACCAGCACCAAA
GAGGTGCTGGACGCCACCCTGATCCACCAGAGCATCACCGGCCTGTACGAGACACGGATCGACCTGTCTC
AGCTGGGAGGCGACAAAAGGCCGGCGGCCACGAAAAAGGCCGGCCAGGCAAAAAAGAAAAAGGAATTCGG
CAGTGGAGAGGGCAGAGGAAGTCTGCTAACATGCGGTGACGTCGAGGAGAATCCTGGCCCAATGACCGAG
TACAAGCCCACGGTGCGCCTCGCCACCCGCGACGACGTCCCCAGGGCCGTACGCACCCTCGCCGCCGCGT
TCGCCGACTACCCCGCCACGCGCCACACCGTCGATCCGGACCGCCACATCGAGCGGGTCACCGAGCTGCA
AGAACTCTTCCTCACGCGCGTCGGGCTCGACATCGGCAAGGTGTGGGTCGCGGACGACGGCGCCGCGGTG
GCGGTCTGGACCACGCCGGAGAGCGTCGAAGCGGGGGCGGTGTTCGCCGAGATCGGCCCGCGCATGGCCG
AGTTGAGCGGTTCCCGGCTGGCCGCGCAGCAACAGATGGAAGGCCTCCTGGCGCCGCACCGGCCCAAGGA
GCCCGCGTGGTTCCTGGCCACCGTCGGAGTCTCGCCCGACCACCAGGGCAAGGGTCTGGGCAGCGCCGTC
GTGCTCCCCGGAGTGGAGGCGGCCGAGCGCGCCGGGGTGCCCGCCTTCCTGGAGACCTCCGCGCCCCGCA
ACCTCCCCTTCTACGAGCGGCTCGGCTTCACCGTCACCGCCGACGTCGAGGTGCCCGAAGGACCGCGCAC
CTGGTGCATGACCCGCAAGCCCGGTGCCTGAGAATTCTAACTAGAGCTCGCTGATCAGCCTCGACTGTGC
CTTCTAGTTGCCAGCCATCTGTTGTTTGCCCCTCCCCCGTGCCTTCCTTGACCCTGGAAGGTGCCACTCC
CACTGTCCTTTCCTAATAAAATGAGGAAATTGCATCGCATTGTCTGAGTAGGTGTCATTCTATTCTGGGG
GGTGGGGTGGGGCAGGACAGCAAGGGGGAGGATTGGGAAGAGAATAGCAGGCATGCTGGGGAGCGGCCGC
AGGAACCCCTAGTGATGGAGTTGGCCACTCCCTCTCTGCGCGCTCGCTCGCTCACTGAGGCCGGGCGACC
AAAGGTCGCCCGACGCCCGGGCTTTGCCCGGGCGGCCTCAGTGAGCGAGCGAGCGCGCAGCTGCCTGCAG
GGGCGCCTGATGCGGTATTTTCTCCTTACGCATCTGTGCGGTATTTCACACCGCATA
[95 nt withheld, positions 6638-6732]
T
[46 nt withheld, positions 6734-6779]
C
[141 nt withheld, positions 6781-6921]
CCTTTGACGTTGGAGTCCACGTTCTTT
[37 nt withheld, positions 6949-6985]
ACTCTATCTCGGGCTATTCTTTTGATTTATAAGGGATTTTGCCGATTTCGGTCTATTGGTTAAAAAATGA
GCTGATTTAACAAAAATTTAACGCGAATTTTAACAAAATATTAACGTTTACAATTTTATGGTGCACTCTC
AGTACAATCTGCTCTGATGCCGCATAGTTAAGCCAGCCCCGACACCCGCCAACACCCGCTGACGCGCCCT
GACGGGCTTGTCTGCTCCCGGCATCCGCTTACAGACAAGCTGTGACCGTCTCCGGGAGCTGCATGTGTCA
GAGGTTTTCACCGTCATCACCGAAACGCGCGAGACGAAAGGGCCTCGTGATACGCCTATTTTTATAGGTT
AATGTCATGATAATAATGGTTTCTTAGACGTCAGGTGGCACTTTTCGGGGAAATGTGCGCGGAACCCCTA
TTTGTTTATTTTTCTAAATACATTCAAATATGTATCCGCTCATGAGACAATAACCCTGATAAATGCTTCA
ATAATATTGAAAAAGGAAGAGTATGAGTATTCAACATTTCCGTGTCGCCCTTATTCCCTTTTTTGCGGCA
TTTTGCCTTCCTGTTTTTGCTCACCCAGAAACGCTGGTGAAAGTAAAAGATGCTGAAGATCAGTTGGGTG
CACGAGTGGGTTACATCGAACTGGATCTCAACAGCGGTAAGATCCTTGAGAGTTTTCGCCCCGAAGAACG
TTTTCCAATGATGAGCACTTTTAAAGTTCTGCTATGTGGCGCGGTATTATCCCGTATTGACGCCGGGCAA
GAGCAACTCGGTCGCCGCATACACTATTCTCAGAATGACTTGGTTGAGTACTCACCAGTCACAGAAAAGC
ATCTTACGGATGGCATGACAGTAAGAGAATTATGCAGTGCTGCCATAACCATGAGTGATAACACTGCGGC
CAACTTACTTCTGACAACGATCGGAGGACCGAAGGAGCTAACCGCTTTTTTGCACAACATGGGGGATCAT
GTAACTCGCCTTGATCGTTGGGAACCGGAGCTGAATGAAGCCATACCAAACGACGAGCGTGACACCACGA
TGCCTGTAGCAATGGCAACAACGTTGCGCAAACTATTAACTGGCGAACTACTTACTCTAGCTTCCCGGCA
ACAATTAATAGACTGGATGGAGGCGGATAAAGTTGCAGGACCACTTCTGCGCTCGGCCCTTCCGGCTGGC
TGGTTTATTGCTGATAAATCTGGAGCCGGTGAGCGTGGAAGCCGCGGTATCATTGCAGCACTGGGGCCAG
ATGGTAAGCCCTCCCGTATCGTAGTTATCTACACGACGGGGAGTCAGGCAACTATGGATGAACGAAATAG
ACAGATCGCTGAGATAGGTGCCTCACTGATTAAGCATTGGTAACTGTCAGACCAAGTTTACTCATATATA
CTTTAGATTGATTTAAAACTTCATTTTTAATTTAAAAGGATCTAGGTGAAGATCCTTTTTGATAATCTCA
TGACCAAAATCCCTTAACGTGAGTTTTCGTTCCACTGAGCGTCAGACCCCGTAGAAAAGATCAAAGGATC
TTCTTGAGATCCTTTTTTTCTGCGCGTAATCTGCTGCTTGCAAACAAAAAAACCACCGCTACCAGCGGTG
GTTTGTTTGCCGGATCAAGAGCTACCAACTCTTTTTCCGAAGGTAACTGGCTTCAGCAGAGCGCAGATAC
CAAATACTGTTCTTCTAGTGTAGCCGTAGTTAGGCCACCACTTCAAGAACTCTGTAGCACCGCCTACATA
CCTCGCTCTGCTAATCCTGTTACCAGTGGCTGCTGCCAGTGGCGATAAGTCGTGTCTTACCGGGTTGGAC
TCAAGACGATAGTTACCGGATAAGGCGCAGCGGTCGGGCTGAACGGGGGGTTCGTGCACACAGCCCAGCT
TGGAGCGAACGACCTACACCGAACTGAGATACCTACAGCGTGAGCTATGAGAAAGCGCCACGCTTCCCGA
AGGGAGAAAGGCGGACAGGTATCCGGTAAGCGGCAGGGTCGGAACAGGAGAGCGCACGAGGGAGCTTCCA
GGGGGAAACGCCTGGTATCTTTATAGTCCTGTCGGGTTTCGCCACCTCTGACTTGAGCGTCGATTTTTGT
GATGCTCGTCAGGGGGGCGGAGCCTATGGAAAAACGCCAGCAACGCGGCCTTTTTACGGTTCCTGGCCTT
TTGCTGGCCTTTTGCTCACATGT
